>Addgene plasmid #220881 | 8VIS | addgene full sequence | sequence record 436700 | Addgene NGS Result
ATGGG
[124 nt withheld, positions 6-129]
C
[91 nt withheld, positions 131-221]
A
[49 nt withheld, positions 223-271]
CCTTTGACGTTGGAGTCCACGTTCTT
[37 nt withheld, positions 298-334]
ACCCTATCTCGGTCTATTCTTTTGATTTATAAGGGATTTTGCCGATTTCGGCCTATTGGTTAAAAAATGA
GCTGATTTAACAAAAATTTAACGCGAATTTTAACAAAATATTAACGCTTACAATTTAGGTGGCACTTTTC
GGGGAAATGTGCGCGGAACCCCTATTTGTTTATTTTTCTAAATACATTCAAATATGTATCCGCTCATGAG
ACAATAACCCTGATAAATGCTTCAATAATATTGAAAAAGGAAGAGTATGAGTATTCAACATTTCCGTGTC
GCCCTTATTCCCTTTTTTGCGGCATTTTGCCTTCCTGTTTTTGCTCACCCAGAAACGCTGGTGAAAGTAA
AAGATGCTGAAGATCAGTTGGGTGCACGAGTGGGTTACATCGAACTGGATCTCAACAGCGGTAAGATCCT
TGAGAGTTTTCGCCCCGAAGAACGTTTTCCAATGATGAGCACTTTTAAAGTTCTGCTATGTGGCGCGGTA
TTATCCCGTATTGACGCCGGGCAAGAGCAACTCGGTCGCCGCATACACTATTCTCAGAATGACTTGGTTG
AGTACTCACCAGTCACAGAAAAGCATCTTACGGATGGCATGACAGTAAGAGAATTATGCAGTGCTGCCAT
AACCATGAGTGATAACACTGCGGCCAACTTACTTCTGACAACGATCGGAGGACCGAAGGAGCTAACCGCT
TTTTTGCACAACATGGGGGATCATGTAACTCGCCTTGATCGTTGGGAACCGGAGCTGAATGAAGCCATAC
CAAACGACGAGCGTGACACCACGATGCCTGTAGCAATGGCAACAACGTTGCGCAAACTATTAACTGGCGA
ACTACTTACTCTAGCTTCCCGGCAACAATTAATAGACTGGATGGAGGCGGATAAAGTTGCAGGACCACTT
CTGCGCTCGGCCCTTCCGGCTGGCTGGTTTATTGCTGATAAATCTGGAGCCGGTGAGCGTGGGTCTCGCG
GTATCATTGCAGCACTGGGGCCAGATGGTAAGCCCTCCCGTATCGTAGTTATCTACACGACGGGGAGTCA
GGCAACTATGGATGAACGAAATAGACAGATCGCTGAGATAGGTGCCTCACTGATTAAGCATTGGTAACTG
TCAGACCAAGTTTACTCATATATACTTTAGATTGATTTAAAACTTCATTTTTAATTTAAAAGGATCTAGG
TGAAGATCCTTTTTGATAATCTCATGACCAAAATCCCTTAACGTGAGTTTTCGTTCCACTGAGCGTCAGA
CCCCGTAGAAAAGATCAAAGGATCTTCTTGAGATCCTTTTTTTCTGCGCGTAATCTGCTGCTTGCAAACA
AAAAAACCACCGCTACCAGCGGTGGTTTGTTTGCCGGATCAAGAGCTACCAACTCTTTTTCCGAAGGTAA
CTGGCTTCAGCAGAGCGCAGATACCAAATACTGTTCTTCTAGTGTAGCCGTAGTTAGGCCACCACTTCAA
GAACTCTGTAGCACCGCCTACATACCTCGCTCTGCTAATCCTGTTACCAGTGGCTGCTGCCAGTGGCGAT
AAGTCGTGTCTTACCGGGTTGGACTCAAGACGATAGTTACCGGATAAGGCGCAGCGGTCGGGCTGAACGG
GGGGTTCGTGCACACAGCCCAGCTTGGAGCGAACGACCTACACCGAACTGAGATACCTACAGCGTGAGCT
ATGAGAAAGCGCCACGCTTCCCGAAGGGAGAAAGGCGGACAGGTATCCGGTAAGCGGCAGGGTCGGAACA
GGAGAGCGCACGAGGGAGCTTCCAGGGGGAAACGCCTGGTATCTTTATAGTCCTGTCGGGTTTCGCCACC
TCTGACTTGAGCGTCGATTTTTGTGATGCTCGTCAGGGGGGCGGAGCCTATGGAAAAACGCCAGCAACGC
GGCCTTTTTACGGTTCCTGGCCTTTTGCTGGCCTTTTGCTCACATGTTCTTTCCTGCGTTATCCCCTGAT
TCTGTGGATAACCGTATTACCGCCTTTGAGTGAGCTGATACCGCTCGCCGCAGCCGAACGACCGAGCGCA
GCGAGTCAGTGAGCGAGGAAGCGGAAGAGCGCCTGATGCGGTATTTTCTCCTTACGCATCTGTGCGGTAT
TTCACACCGCATAGACCAGCCGCGTAACCTGGCAAAATCGGTTACGGTTGAGTAATAAATGGATGCCCTG
CGTAAGCGGGTGTGGGCGGACAATAAAGTCTTAAACTGAACAAAATAGATCTAAACTATGACAATAAAGT
CTTAAACTAGACAGAATAGTTGTAAACTGAAATCAGTCCAGTTATGCTGTGAAAAAGCATACTGGACTTT
TGTTATGGCTAAAGCAAACTCTTCATTTTCTGAAGTGCAAATTGCCCGTCGTATTAAAGAGGGGCGTGGC
CAAGGGCATGGTAAAGACTATATTCGCGGCGTTGTGACAATTTACCGAACAACTCCGCGGCCGGGAAGCC
GATCTCGGCTTGAACGAATTGTTAGGTGGCGGTACTTGGGTCGATATCAAAGTGCATCACTTCTTCCCGT
ATGCCCAACTTTGTATAGAGAGCCACTGCGGGATCGTCACCGTAATCTGCTTGCACGTAGATCACATAAG
CACCAAGCGCGTTGGCCTCATGCTTGAGGAGATTGATGAGCGCGGTGGCAATGCCCTGCCTCCGGTGCTC
GCCGGAGACTGCGAGATCATAGATATAGATCTCACTACGCGGCTGCTCAAACTTGGGCAGAACGTAAGCC
GCGAGAGCGCCAACAACCGCTTCTTGGTCGAAGGCAGCAAGCGCGATGAATGTCTTACTACGGAGCAAGT
TCCCGAGGTAATCGGAGTCCGGCTGATGTTGGGAGTAGGTGGCTACGTCTCCGAACTCACGACCGAAAAG
ATCAAGAGCAGCCCGCATGGATTTGACTTGGTCAGGGCCGAGCCTACATGTGCGAATGATGCCCATACTT
GAGCCACCTAACTTTGTTTTAGGGCGACTGCCCTGCTGCGTAACATCGTTGCTGCTGCGTAACATCGTTG
CTGCTCCATAACATCAAACATCGACCCACGGCGTAACGCGCTTGCTGCTTGGATGCCCGAGGCATAGACT
GTACAAAAAAACAGTCATAACAAGCCATGAAAACCGCCACTGCGCCGTTACCACCGCTGCGTTCGGTCAA
GGTTCTGGACCAGTTGCGTGAGCGCATACGCTACTTGCATTACAGTTTACGAACCGAACAGGCTTATGTC
AACTGGGTTCGTGCCTTCATCCGTTTCCACGGTGTGCGTCACCCGGCAACCTTGGGCAGCAGCGAAGTCG
AGGCATTTCTGTCCTGGCTGGCGAACGAGCGCAAGGTTTCGGTCTCCACGCATCGTCAGGCATTGGCGGC
CTTGCTGTTCTTCTACGGCAAGGTGCTGTGCACGGATCTGCCCTGGCTTCAGGAGATCGGAAGACCTCGG
CCGTCGCGGCGCTTGCCGGTGGTGCTGACCCCGGATGAAGTGGTTCGCATCCTCGGTTTTCTGGAAGGCG
AGCATCGTTTGTTCGCCCAGGACTCTAGCTATAGTTCTAGTGGTTGGCTACGTATACTCCGGAATATTAA
TAGATCATGGAGATAATTAAAATGATAACCATCTCGCAAATAAATAAGTATTTTACTGTTTTCGTAACAG
TTTTGTAATAAAAAAACCTATAAATATTCCGGATTATTCATACCGTCCCACCATCGGGCGCGGATCTCGG
TCCGAAACCATGAAATTCTTAGTCAACGTTGCCCTTGTTTTTATGGTCGTATACATTTCTTACATCTATG
CGGCCGCTGATCAAAAATCTTACTTTTATAGGAGCAGTTTTCAACTCCTAAATGTTGAATATAATAGTCA
GTTAAATTCACCAGCTACACAGGAATACAGGACTTTGAGTGGAAGAATTGAATCTCTGATTACTAAAACA
TTCAAAGAATCAAATTTAAGAAATCAGTTCATCAGAGCTCATGTTGCCAAACTGAGGCAAGATGGTAGTG
GTGTGAGAGCGGATGTTGTCATGAAATTTCAATTCACTAGAAATAACAATGGAGCATCAATGAAAAGCAG
AATTGAGTCTGTTTTACGACAAATGCTGAATAACTCTGGAAACCTGGAAATAAACCCTTCAACTGAGATA
ACATCACTTACTGACCAGGCTGCAGCAAATTGGCTTATTAATGAATGTGGGGCCGGTCCAGACCTAATAA
CAGACGACGACGACAAGATCCTTGGAGGCACTGAGGCTGAGGAGGGAAGCTGGCCGTGGCAAGTCAGTCT
GCGGCTCAATAATGCCCACCACTGTGGAGGCAGCCTGATCAATAACATGTGGATCCTGACAGCAGCTCAC
TGCTTCAGAAGCAACTCTAATCCTCGTGACTGGATTGCCACGTCTGGTATTTCCACAACATTTCCTAAAC
TAAGAATGAGAGTAAGAAATATTTTAATTCATAACAATTATAAATCTGCAACTCATGAAAATGACATTGC
ACTTGTGAGACTTGAGAACAGTGTCACCTTTACCAAAGATATCCATAGTGTGTGTCTCCCAGCTGCTACC
CAGAATATTCCACCTGGCTCTACTGCTTATGTAACAGGATGGGGCGCTCAAGAATATGCTGGCCACACAG
TTCCAGAGCTAAGGCAAGGACAGGTCAGAATAATAAGTAATGATGTATGTAATGCACCACATAGTTATAA
TGGAGCCATCTTGTCTGGAATGCTGTGTGCTGGAGTACCTCAAGGTGGAGTGGACGCATGTCAGGGTGAC
TCTGGTGGCCCACTAGTACAAGAAGACTCACGGCGGCTTTGGTTTATTGTGGGGATAGTAAGCTGGGGAG
ATCAGTGTGGCCTGCCGGATAAGCCAGGAGTGTATACTCGAGTGACAGCCTACCTTGACTGGATTAGGCA
ACAAACTGGGATCGAATTCGTCGAGCACCACCACCACCACCACCACCACTAATAGCCAAGCTTGTCGAGA
AGTACTAGAGGATCATAATCAGCCATACCACATTTGTAGAGGTTTTACTTGCTTTAAAAAACCTCCCACA
CCTCCCCCTGAACCTGAAACATAAAATGAATGCAATTGTTGTTGTTAACTTGTTTATTGCAGCTTATAAT
GGTTACAAATAAAGCAATAGCATCACAAATTTCACAAATAAAGCATTTTTTTCACTGCATTCTAGTTGTG
GTTTGTCCAAACTCATCAATGTATCTTATCATGTCTGGATCTGATCACTGCTTGAGCCTAGGAGATCCGA
ACCAGATAAGTGAAATCTAGTTCCAAACTATTTTGTCATTTTTAATTTTCGTATTAGCTTACGACGCTAC
ACCCAGTTCCCATCTATTTTGTCACTCTTCCCTAAATAATCCTTAAAAACTCCATTTCCACCCCTCCCAG
TTCCCAACTATTTTGTCCGCCCACAGCGGGGCATTTTTCTTCCTGTTATGTTTTTAATCAAACATCCTGC
CAACTCCATGTGACAAACCGTCATCTTCGGCTACTTTTTCTCTGTCACAGAATGAAAATTTTTCTGTCAT
CTCTTCGTTATTAATGTTTGTAATTGACTGAATATCAACGCTTATTTGCAGCCTGAATGGCGA
Features (pLannotate 1.2.2; 16 found; start..end, strand, type, name):
      6..460     +  rep_origin     f1 ori (sequence partly withheld): f1 bacteriophage origin of replication; arrow indicates direction of (+) strand synthesis
    486..590     +  promoter       AmpR promoter: bla
    591..1451    +  CDS            AmpR: β-lactamase; bla; confers resistance to ampicillin, carbenicillin, and related antibiotics
   1622..2210    +  rep_origin     ori: high-copy-number ColE1/pMB1/pBR322/pUC origin of replication
   2396..2447    -  misc_feature   bom (fragment): basis of mobility region from pBR322
   2515..2739    -  mobile_element Tn7R: mini-Tn7 element (right end of the Tn7 transposon) Tn7
   2806..3339    -  CDS            GmR: gentamycin acetyltransferase; aacC1; confers resistance to gentamycin
   3528..3556    -  promoter       Pc promoter: intI1 (promoter lies within the coding sequence); class 1 integron promoter
   3534..3881    -  CDS            YPR2_ECOLX (fragment): Protein predicted: Swiss-Prot protein existence level 4. From Escherichia coli.
   3908..3999    +  promoter       polyhedrin promoter: polh from Autographa californica; promoter for the baculovirus polyhedrin gene
   4060..5247    +  CDS            TMPRSS11D (fragment): TM11D_HUMAN - Also known as HAT. Experimental evidence at protein level: Swiss-Prot protein existence level 1. May play some biological role in the host defense system on the mucous membrane independently of or in cooperation with other substances in airway mucous or bronchial secretions. Plays a role in the proteolytic processing of ACE2. Proteolytically cleaves and activates the human coronavirus 229E (HCoV-229E) spike glycoprotein which facilitate virus-cell membrane fusions; spike proteins are synthesized and maintained in precursor intermediate folding states and proteolysis permits the r
   5260..5283    +  CDS            9xHis (fragment): 9xHis affinity tag
   5315..5398    +  CDS            large T antigen (fragment): large T antigen from SV40 (simian virus 40)
   5421..5555    +  polyA_signal   SV40 poly(A) signal: SV40 polyadenylation signal
   5584..5749    -  mobile_element Tn7L: mini-Tn7 element (left end of the Tn7 transposon) Tn7
   5912..1       +  CDS            lacZα (fragment) (across the origin): LacZα fragment of β-galactosidase; lacZ fragment
