[The description below was written by a language model from this plasmid's Addgene catalogue record and pLannotate feature annotations shown in this document.]
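Description:
8VIS is a baculovirus transfer (donor) plasmid built on the pFHMSP-LIC-C backbone, made to express a fragment of human TMPRSS11D (also known as HAT, human airway trypsin-like protease) in insect cells for structure determination. The name corresponds to the PDB entry for the resulting structure. In bacteria it is maintained as a high-copy plasmid through a ColE1/pUC-type origin and selected with ampicillin via the β-lactamase gene. An f1 origin and small remnants of bom and lacZα are also annotated in the backbone.

The expression cassette sits between the Tn7R and Tn7L ends of a mini-Tn7 element, an arrangement that normally allows site-specific transposition of the cassette into a baculovirus shuttle genome (bacmid) in E. coli. A gentamicin resistance gene, driven by the integron Pc promoter, lies inside the transposable segment and serves to select for transposition. Within this segment, the very late polyhedrin promoter from Autographa californica nucleopolyhedrovirus drives the TMPRSS11D coding sequence, which was inserted by ligation-independent cloning. It is followed in frame by a backbone-encoded C-terminal polyhistidine tag for affinity purification, and then by an SV40 polyadenylation signal.

The catalogue lists the insert as 1125 bp and cautions that it may not be the full open reading frame. The feature table likewise marks the TMPRSS11D annotation as a fragment, although its annotated span is slightly longer than the stated insert size. The alternate name dasTMPRSS11D suggests an engineered variant, but the record does not explain the modification. The record also does not annotate any N-terminal backbone-derived sequence, such as a secretion signal.
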