Addgene plasmid #220881: 8VIS
Purpose: Baculovirus expression for structure determination; may not be full ORF
Depositing lab: Cheryl Arrowsmith. Depositing organization: University of Toronto.
Backbone
  Vector backbone: pFHMSP-LIC-C
  Backbone manufacturer: SGC (Addgene Plasmid #26100)
  Vector type: Baculovirus Expresssion
  Selectable markers: pFHMSP-LIC-C
Growth in bacteria
  Bacterial resistance: Ampicillin, 100 μg/mL
  Growth temperature: 37°C
  Growth strain: DH5alpha
  Copy number: High Copy
Gene/Insert
  Gene/Insert name: TMPRSS11D (alt names: dasTMPRSS11D; TMPRSS11D:TOC036-C02:C249111)
  Species: H. sapiens (human)
  Insert size (bp): 1125
  Entrez Gene: TMPRSS11D (a.k.a. ASP, HAT)
  Promoter: Polyhedrin
  Tag / fusion protein: EFVEHHHHHHHH (C terminal on backbone)
  Cloning method: Ligation Independent Cloning
  Sequencing primers: 5′ pFBOH-fwd (5'-CCGGATTATTCATACCGTCCCACCA-3'); 3′ pFBOH-rev (5'-CTGATTATGATCCTCTAGTACTTCT-3')
Terms and licenses: Academic/Nonprofit Terms; Industry Terms: Not Available to Industry
Depositor comments: PDB: 8VIS. https://www.rcsb.org/structure/8VIS
How to cite: 8VIS was a gift from Cheryl Arrowsmith (Addgene plasmid # 220881 ; http://n2t.net/addgene:220881 ; RRID:Addgene_220881)
